Addgene plasmid #223572: pHR-SNAP-PD-1
Purpose: Lentiviral expression of human PD-1 with SNAP tag in mammalian cells
Depositing lab: Enfu Hui. Depositing organization: University of California, San Diego (UCSD). Publication: Antigen-Presenting Cell-Intrinsic PD-1 Neutralizes PD-L1 in cis to Attenuate PD-1 Signaling in T Cells. Zhao Y, Harrison DL, Song Y, Ji J, Huang J, Hui E. Cell Rep. 2018 Jul 10;24(2):379-390.e6. doi: 10.1016/j.celrep.2018.06.054. PubMed 29996099.
Backbone
  Vector backbone: pHR
  Vector type: Lentiviral ; Mammalian Expression
Growth in bacteria
  Bacterial resistance: Ampicillin, 100 μg/mL
  Growth temperature: 37°C
  Growth strain: NEB Stable
  Copy number: High Copy
Gene/Insert
  Gene/Insert name: PD-1
  Species: H. sapiens (human)
  Entrez Gene: PDCD1 (a.k.a. AIMTBS, CD279, PD-1, PD1, SLEB2, hPD-1, hPD-l, hSLE1)
  Tag / fusion protein: SNAP (N terminal on insert)
  Cloning method: Gibson Cloning
  Sequencing primers: 5′ ccaatcagcctgcttctcgcttc; 3′ ccagaggttgattatcgataagc
Terms and licenses: Academic/Nonprofit Terms; Industry Terms: Not Available to Industry
Depositor comments: Plasmid lab code: L605
How to cite: pHR-SNAP-PD-1 was a gift from Enfu Hui (Addgene plasmid # 223572 ; http://n2t.net/addgene:223572 ; RRID:Addgene_223572)
