[The description below was written by a language model from this plasmid's Addgene catalogue record and pLannotate feature annotations shown in this document.]
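Description:
pHR-SNAP-PD-1 is a lentiviral transfer plasmid built on the pHR backbone for expressing SNAP-tagged human PD-1 (PDCD1) in mammalian cells. It is maintained in E. coli through a high-copy ColE1/pUC-type origin and selected with ampicillin via the AmpR (β-lactamase) gene. The backbone also carries legacy remnants that the annotation detects only as fragments, including pieces of TcR, rop, bom and lacI. An SV40 promoter followed by gpt fragments, the SV40 small t intron and an SV40 poly(A) signal also lies outside the viral genome.

The HIV-1-derived portion comprises a truncated 5' LTR, the Ψ packaging signal with an adjoining gag fragment, the Rev response element for Rev-dependent nuclear export of the genomic RNA, the cPPT/CTS, and a self-inactivating ΔU3 3' LTR. The ΔU3 deletion removes LTR promoter activity after integration, so transgene expression depends on the internal promoter. That promoter is the spleen focus-forming virus (SFFV) LTR promoter, and a WPRE downstream of the insert enhances transcript stability and expression.

The feature table shows a short N-terminal PDCD1 fragment, then the SNAP-tag, then the bulk of the PDCD1 coding sequence. This layout suggests the tag sits just after the native signal peptide, at the N terminus of the mature protein and therefore on its extracellular side, although the record states only that the tag is N-terminal. SNAP-tag is an O6-alkylguanine-DNA alkyltransferase variant that reacts covalently with benzylguanine derivatives, which allows specific labelling of PD-1 with fluorophores or other probes. The associated publication concerns PD-1/PD-L1 interactions in cis and PD-1 signalling in T cells, consistent with use in stably transduced cells for imaging or quantifying PD-1.
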