Features (pLannotate 1.2.2; 35 found; start..end, strand, type, name):
     38..106     +  CDS            nef (fragment): NEF_HV1Z2 - Experimental evidence at protein level: Swiss-Prot protein existence level 1. Extracellular Nef protein targets CD4(+) T-lymphocytes for apoptosis by interacting with CXCR4 surface receptors. From Human immunodeficiency virus type 1 group M subtype D (isolate Z2/CDC-Z34) (HIV-1).
    108..341     +  LTR            3' LTR (ΔU3): self-inactivating 3' long terminal repeat (LTR) from HIV-1
    366..384     -  promoter       SP6 promoter: promoter for bacteriophage SP6 RNA polymerase
    612..891     +  CDS            TcR (fragment): tetracycline efflux protein; tet; confers resistance to tetracycline
    892..940     -  misc_feature   bom (fragment): basis of mobility region from pBR322
   1042..1077    -  CDS            rop (fragment): Rop protein, which maintains plasmids at low copy number; rop
   1172..1276    +  promoter       AmpR promoter: bla
   1277..2137    +  CDS            AmpR: β-lactamase; bla; confers resistance to ampicillin, carbenicillin, and related antibiotics
   2308..2896    +  rep_origin     ori: high-copy-number ColE1/pMB1/pBR322/pUC origin of replication
   3079..3135    +  CDS            lacI (fragment): lac repressor; lacI; The lac repressor binds to the lac operator to inhibit transcription in E. coli. This inhibition can be relieved by adding lactose or isopropyl-β-D-thiogalactopyranoside (IPTG).
   3142..3471    +  promoter       SV40 promoter: SV40 enhancer and early promoter
   3671..3790    +  CDS            gpt (fragment): XGPT_ECOLI - Also known as gpp, gxu. Experimental evidence at protein level: Swiss-Prot protein existence level 1. Purine salvage pathway enzyme that catalyzes the transfer of the ribosyl-5-phosphate group from 5-phospho-alpha-D-ribose 1- diphosphate (PRPP) to the N9 position of the 6-oxopurines guanine and xanthine to form the corresponding ribonucleotides GMP (guanosine 5'- monophosphate) and XMP (xanthosine 5'-monophosphate), with the release of PPi. To a lesser extent, also acts on hypoxanthine (PubMed:9100006, PubMed:3886014). Does not ribophosphorylate adenine (PubMed:3886014). From Esch
   3790..4125    +  CDS            gpt (fragment): XGPT_ECOLI - Also known as gpp, gxu. Experimental evidence at protein level: Swiss-Prot protein existence level 1. Purine salvage pathway enzyme that catalyzes the transfer of the ribosyl-5-phosphate group from 5-phospho-alpha-D-ribose 1- diphosphate (PRPP) to the N9 position of the 6-oxopurines guanine and xanthine to form the corresponding ribonucleotides GMP (guanosine 5'- monophosphate) and XMP (xanthosine 5'-monophosphate), with the release of PPi. To a lesser extent, also acts on hypoxanthine (PubMed:9100006, PubMed:3886014). Does not ribophosphorylate adenine (PubMed:3886014). From Esch
   4220..4525    +  CDS            frsA (fragment): FRSA_ECOLI - Also known as yafA. Experimental evidence at protein level: Swiss-Prot protein existence level 1. Catalyzes the hydrolysis of esters (PubMed:15808744). Displays esterase activity toward pNP-butyrate (PubMed:15808744). May stimulate mixed-acid fermentation by acting as a fermentation/respiration switch that down-regulates respiration and up- regulates fermentation rates (PubMed:15169777). From Escherichia coli (strain K12).
   4529..4603    +  CDS            small t antigen (fragment): SV40 (simian virus 40) small t antigen
   4605..4670    +  intron         small t intron: SV40 (simian virus 40) small t antigen intron
   4800..4820    +  CDS            SV40 NLS: nuclear localization signal of SV40 (simian virus 40) large T antigen
   5139..5222    +  CDS            large T antigen (fragment): large T antigen from SV40 (simian virus 40)
   5245..5379    +  polyA_signal   SV40 poly(A) signal: SV40 polyadenylation signal
   5546..5875    +  CDS            nef (fragment): NEF_HV1BR - Experimental evidence at protein level: Swiss-Prot protein existence level 1. Extracellular Nef protein targets CD4(+) T-lymphocytes for apoptosis by interacting with CXCR4 surface receptors (PubMed:14990729). From Human immunodeficiency virus type 1 group M subtype B (isolate BRU/LAI) (HIV-1).
   5923..6180    +  LTR            5' LTR (truncated): truncated 5' long terminal repeat (LTR) from HIV-1
   6227..6352    +  misc_feature   HIV-1 Ψ: packaging signal of human immunodeficiency virus type 1
   6336..6674    +  CDS            HIV-1 gag (fragment): gag protein from human immunodeficiency virus 1; gag
   6849..7082    +  misc_feature   RRE: The Rev response element (RRE) of HIV-1 allows for Rev-dependent mRNA export from the nucleus to the cytoplasm.
   7459..7559    +  CDS            Rev (fragment): human immunodeficiency virus 1 (HIV-1) Rev protein; rev; enhances nuclear export of unspliced and incompletely spliced viral mRNAs
   7596..7713    +  misc_feature   cPPT/CTS: central polypurine tract and central termination sequence of HIV-1
   7750..7782    -  misc_feature   MCS (fragment): pBluescript multiple cloning site
   7866..8273    +  promoter       SFFV promoter: spleen focus-forming virus long terminal repeat (LTR) promoter
   8301..8378    +  CDS            PDCD1 (fragment): PDCD1_HUMAN - Also known as PD1 From Homo sapiens (Human).
   8373..8918    +  CDS            SNAP-tag®: human O6-alkylguanine-DNA-alkyltransferase variant that forms covalent bonds with benzylguanine derivatives optimized for bacterial expression
   8955..9746    +  CDS            PDCD1 (fragment): PDCD1_HUMAN - Also known as PD1 From Homo sapiens (Human).
   9754..9784    +  misc_feature   MCS (fragment): pUC18/19 multiple cloning site
   9785..9803    +  misc_feature   MCS (fragment): pBluescript multiple cloning site
   9803..10391   +  misc_feature   WPRE: woodchuck hepatitis virus posttranscriptional regulatory element
  10392..21      +  misc_feature   MCS (fragment) (across the origin): pBluescript multiple cloning site
>Addgene plasmid #223572 | pHR-SNAP-PD-1 | addgene full sequence | sequence record 444014 | Addgene NGS Result
CGATACCGTCGACCTCGAGGGAATTAATTCGAGCTCGGTACCTTTAAGACCAATGACTTACAAGGCAGCT
GTAGATCTTAGCCACTTTTTAAAAGAAAAGGGGGGACTGGAAGGGCTAATTCACTCCCAACGAAGACAAG
ATCTGCTTTTTGCTTGTACTGGGTCTCTCTGGTTAGACCAGATCTGAGCCTGGGAGCTCTCTGGCTAACT
AGGGAACCCACTGCTTAAGCCTCAATAAAGCTTGCCTTGAGTGCTTCAAGTAGTGTGTGCCCGTCTGTTG
TGTGACTCTGGTAACTAGAGATCCCTCAGACCCTTTTAGTCAGTGTGGAAAATCTCTAGCAGCATCTAGA
ATTAATTCCGTGTATTCTATAGTGTCACCTAAATCGTATGTGTATGATACATAAGGTTATGTATTAATTG
TAGCCGCGTTCTAACGACAATATGTACAAGCCTAATTGTGTAGCATCTGGCTTACTGAAGCAGACCCTAT
CATCTCTCTCGTAAACTGCCGTCAGAGTCGGTTTGGTTGGACGAACCTTCTGAGTTTCTGGTAACGCCGT
CCCGCACCCGGAAATGGTCAGCGAACCAATCAGCAGGGTCATCGCTAGCCAGATCCTCTACGCCGGACGC
ATCGTGGCCGGCATCACCGGCGCCACAGGTGCGGTTGCTGGCGCCTATATCGCCGACATCACCGATGGGG
AAGATCGGGCTCGCCACTTCGGGCTCATGAGCGCTTGTTTCGGCGTGGGTATGGTGGCAGGCCCCGTGGC
CGGGGGACTGTTGGGCGCCATCTCCTTGCATGCACCATTCCTTGCGGCGGCGGTGCTCAACGGCCTCAAC
CTACTACTGGGCTGCTTCCTAATGCAGGAGTCGCATAAGGGAGAGCGTCGAATGGTGCACTCTCAGTACA
ATCTGCTCTGATGCCGCATAGTTAAGCCAGCCCCGACACCCGCCAACACCCGCTGACGCGCCCTGACGGG
CTTGTCTGCTCCCGGCATCCGCTTACAGACAAGCTGTGACCGTCTCCGGGAGCTGCATGTGTCAGAGGTT
TTCACCGTCATCACCGAAACGCGCGAGACGAAAGGGCCTCGTGATACGCCTATTTTTATAGGTTAATGTC
ATGATAATAATGGTTTCTTAGACGTCAGGTGGCACTTTTCGGGGAAATGTGCGCGGAACCCCTATTTGTT
TATTTTTCTAAATACATTCAAATATGTATCCGCTCATGAGACAATAACCCTGATAAATGCTTCAATAATA
TTGAAAAAGGAAGAGTATGAGTATTCAACATTTCCGTGTCGCCCTTATTCCCTTTTTTGCGGCATTTTGC
CTTCCTGTTTTTGCTCACCCAGAAACGCTGGTGAAAGTAAAAGATGCTGAAGATCAGTTGGGTGCACGAG
TGGGTTACATCGAACTGGATCTCAACAGCGGTAAGATCCTTGAGAGTTTTCGCCCCGAAGAACGTTTTCC
AATGATGAGCACTTTTAAAGTTCTGCTATGTGGCGCGGTATTATCCCGTATTGACGCCGGGCAAGAGCAA
CTCGGTCGCCGCATACACTATTCTCAGAATGACTTGGTTGAGTACTCACCAGTCACAGAAAAGCATCTTA
CGGATGGCATGACAGTAAGAGAATTATGCAGTGCTGCCATAACCATGAGTGATAACACTGCGGCCAACTT
ACTTCTGACAACGATCGGAGGACCGAAGGAGCTAACCGCTTTTTTGCACAACATGGGGGATCATGTAACT
CGCCTTGATCGTTGGGAACCGGAGCTGAATGAAGCCATACCAAACGACGAGCGTGACACCACGATGCCTG
TAGCAATGGCAACAACGTTGCGCAAACTATTAACTGGCGAACTACTTACTCTAGCTTCCCGGCAACAATT
AATAGACTGGATGGAGGCGGATAAAGTTGCAGGACCACTTCTGCGCTCGGCCCTTCCGGCTGGCTGGTTT
ATTGCTGATAAATCTGGAGCCGGTGAGCGTGGGTCTCGCGGTATCATTGCAGCACTGGGGCCAGATGGTA
AGCCCTCCCGTATCGTAGTTATCTACACGACGGGGAGTCAGGCAACTATGGATGAACGAAATAGACAGAT
CGCTGAGATAGGTGCCTCACTGATTAAGCATTGGTAACTGTCAGACCAAGTTTACTCATATATACTTTAG
ATTGATTTAAAACTTCATTTTTAATTTAAAAGGATCTAGGTGAAGATCCTTTTTGATAATCTCATGACCA
AAATCCCTTAACGTGAGTTTTCGTTCCACTGAGCGTCAGACCCCGTAGAAAAGATCAAAGGATCTTCTTG
AGATCCTTTTTTTCTGCGCGTAATCTGCTGCTTGCAAACAAAAAAACCACCGCTACCAGCGGTGGTTTGT
TTGCCGGATCAAGAGCTACCAACTCTTTTTCCGAAGGTAACTGGCTTCAGCAGAGCGCAGATACCAAATA
CTGTTCTTCTAGTGTAGCCGTAGTTAGGCCACCACTTCAAGAACTCTGTAGCACCGCCTACATACCTCGC
TCTGCTAATCCTGTTACCAGTGGCTGCTGCCAGTGGCGATAAGTCGTGTCTTACCGGGTTGGACTCAAGA
CGATAGTTACCGGATAAGGCGCAGCGGTCGGGCTGAACGGGGGGTTCGTGCACACAGCCCAGCTTGGAGC
GAACGACCTACACCGAACTGAGATACCTACAGCGTGAGCTATGAGAAAGCGCCACGCTTCCCGAAGGGAG
AAAGGCGGACAGGTATCCGGTAAGCGGCAGGGTCGGAACAGGAGAGCGCACGAGGGAGCTTCCAGGGGGA
AACGCCTGGTATCTTTATAGTCCTGTCGGGTTTCGCCACCTCTGACTTGAGCGTCGATTTTTGTGATGCT
CGTCAGGGGGGCGGAGCCTATGGAAAAACGCCAGCAACGCGGCCTTTTTACGGTTCCTGGCCTTTTGCTG
GCCTTTTGCTCACATGTTCTTTCCTGCGTTATCCCCTGATTCTGTGGATAACCGTATTACCGCCTTTGAG
TGAGCTGATACCGCTCGCCGCAGCCGAACGACCGAGCGCAGCGAGTCAGTGAGCGAGGAAGCGGAAGAGC
GCCCAATACGCAAACCGCCTCTCCCCGCGCGTTGGCCGATTCATTAATGCAGCTGTGGAATGTGTGTCAG
TTAGGGTGTGGAAAGTCCCCAGGCTCCCCAGCAGGCAGAAGTATGCAAAGCATGCATCTCAATTAGTCAG
CAACCAGGTGTGGAAAGTCCCCAGGCTCCCCAGCAGGCAGAAGTATGCAAAGCATGCATCTCAATTAGTC
AGCAACCATAGTCCCGCCCCTAACTCCGCCCATCCCGCCCCTAACTCCGCCCAGTTCCGCCCATTCTCCG
CCCCATGGCTGACTAATTTTTTTTATTTATGCAGAGGCCGAGGCCGCCTCGGCCTCTGAGCTATTCCAGA
AGTAGTGAGGAGGCTTTTTTGGAGGCCTAGGCTTTTGCAAAAAGCTTGGACACAAGACAGGCTTGCGAGA
TATGTTTGAGAATACCACTTTATCCCGCGTCAGGGAGAGGCAGTGCGTAAAAAGACGCGGACTCATGTGA
AATACTGGTTTTTAGTGCGCCAGATCTCTATAATCTCGCGCAACCTATTTTCCCCTCGAACACTTTTTAA
GCCGTAGATAAACAGGCTGGGACACTTCACATGAGCGAAAAATACATCGTCACCTGGGACATGTTGCAGA
TCCATGCACGTAAACTCGCAAGCCGACTGATGCCTTCTGAACAATGGAAAGGCATTATTGCCGTAAGCCG
TGGCGGTCTGTACCGGGTGCGTTACTGGCGCGTGAACTGGGTATTCGTCATGTCGATACCGTTTGTATTT
CCAGCTACGATCACGACAACCAGCGCGAGCTTAAAGTGCTGAAACGCGCAGAAGGCGATGGCGAAGGCTT
CATCGTTATTGATGACCTGGTGGATACCGGTGGTACTGCGGTTGCGATTCGTGAAATGTATCCAAAAGCG
CACTTTGTCACCATCTTCGCAAAACCGGCTGGTCGTCCGCTGGTTGATGACTATGTTGTTGATATCCCGC
AAGATACCTGGATTGAACAGCCGTGGGATATGGGCGTCGTATTCGTCCCGCCAATCTCCGGTCGCTAATC
TTTTCAACGCCTGGCACTGCCGGGCGTTGTTCTTTTTAACTTCAGGCGGGTTACAATAGTTTCCAGTAAG
TATTCTGGAGGCTGCATCCATGACACAGGCAAACCTGAGCGAAACCCTGTTCAAACCCCGCTTTAAACAT
CCTGAAACCTCGACGCTAGTCCGCCGCTTTAATCACGGCGCACAACCGCCTGTGCAGTCGGCCCTTGATG
GTAAAACCATCCCTCACTGGTATCGCATGATTAACCGTCTGATGTGGATCTGGCGCGGCATTGACCCACG
CGAAATCCTCGACGTCCAGGCACGTATTGTGATGAGCGATGCCGAACGTACCGACGATGATTTATACGAT
ACGGTGATTGGCTACCGTGGCGGCAACTGGATTTATGAGTGGGCCCCGGATCTTTGTGAAGGAACCTTAC
TTCTGTGGTGTGACATAATTGGACAAACTACCTACAGAGATTTAAAGCTCTAAGGTAAATATAAAATTTT
TAAGTGTATAATGTGTTAAACTACTGATTCTAATTGTTTGTGTATTTTAGATTCCAACCTATGGAACTGA
TGAATGGGAGCAGTGGTGGAATGCCTTTAATGAGGAAAACCTGTTTTGCTCAGAAGAAATGCCATCTAGT
GATGATGAGGCTACTGCTGACTCTCAACATTCTACTCCTCCAAAAAAGAAGAGAAAGGTAGAAGACCCCA
AGGACTTTCCTTCAGAATTGCTAAGTTTTTTGAGTCATGCTGTGTTTAGTAATAGAACTCTTGCTTGCTT
TGCTATTTACACCACAAAGGAAAAAGCTGCACTGCTATACAAGAAAATTATGGAAAAATATTCTGTAACC
TTTATAAGTAGGCATAACAGTTATAATCATAACATACTGTTTTTTCTTACTCCACACAGGCATAGAGTGT
CTGCTATTAATAACTATGCTCAAAAATTGTGTACCTTTAGCTTTTTAATTTGTAAAGGGGTTAATAAGGA
ATATTTGATGTATAGTGCCTTGACTAGAGATCATAATCAGCCATACCACATTTGTAGAGGTTTTACTTGC
TTTAAAAAACCTCCCACACCTCCCCCTGAACCTGAAACATAAAATGAATGCAATTGTTGTTGTTAACTTG
TTTATTGCAGCTTATAATGGTTACAAATAAAGCAATAGCATCACAAATTTCACAAATAAAGCATTTTTTT
CACTGCATTCTAGTTGTGGTTTGTCCAAACTCATCAATGTATCTTATCATGTCTGGATCAACTGGATAAC
TCAAGCTAACCAAAATCATCCCAAACTTCCCACCCCATACCCTATTACCACTGCCAATTACCTGTGGTTT
CATTTACTCTAAACCTGTGATTCCTCTGAATTATTTTCATTTTAAAGAAATTGTATTTGTTAAATATGTA
CTACAAACTTAGTAGTTGGAAGGGCTAATTCACTCCCAAAGAAGACAAGATATCCTTGATCTGTGGATCT
ACCACACACAAGGCTACTTCCCTGATTAGCAGAACTACACACCAGGGCCAGGGGTCAGATATCCACTGAC
CTTTGGATGGTGCTACAAGCTAGTACCAGTTGAGCCAGATAAGGTAGAAGAGGCCAATAAAGGAGAGAAC
ACCAGCTTGTTACACCCTGTGAGCCTGCATGGGATGGATGACCCGGAGAGAGAAGTGTTAGAGTGGAGGT
TTGACAGCCGCCTAGCATTTCATCACGTGGCCCGAGAGCTGCATCCGGAGTACTTCAAGAACTGCTGATA
TCGAGCTTGCTACAAGGGACTTTCCGCTGGGGACTTTCCAGGGAGGCGTGGCCTGGGCGGGACTGGGGAG
TGGCGAGCCCTCAGATCCTGCATATAAGCAGCTGCTTTTTGCCTGTACTGGGTCTCTCTGGTTAGACCAG
ATCTGAGCCTGGGAGCTCTCTGGCTAACTAGGGAACCCACTGCTTAAGCCTCAATAAAGCTTGCCTTGAG
TGCTTCAAGTAGTGTGTGCCCGTCTGTTGTGTGACTCTGGTAACTAGAGATCCCTCAGACCCTTTTAGTC
AGTGTGGAAAATCTCTAGCAGTGGCGCCCGAACAGGGACTTGAAAGCGAAAGGGAAACCAGAGGAGCTCT
CTCGACGCAGGACTCGGCTTGCTGAAGCGCGCACGGCAAGAGGCGAGGGGCGGCGACTGGTGAGTACGCC
AAAAATTTTGACTAGCGGAGGCTAGAAGGAGAGAGATGGGTGCGAGAGCGTCAGTATTAAGCGGGGGAGA
ATTAGATCGCGATGGGAAAAAATTCGGTTAAGGCCAGGGGGAAAGAAAAAATATAAATTAAAACATATAG
TATGGGCAAGCAGGGAGCTAGAACGATTCGCAGTTAATCCTGGCCTGTTAGAAACATCAGAAGGCTGTAG
ACAAATACTGGGACAGCTACAACCATCCCTTCAGACAGGATCAGAAGAACTTAGATCATTATATAATACA
GTAGCAACCCTCTATTGTGTGCATCAAAGGATAGAGATAAAAGACACCAAGGAAGCTTTAGACAAGATAG
AGGAAGAGCAAAACAAAAGTAAGACCACCGCACAGCAAGCGGCCGGCCGCTGATCTTCAGACCTGGAGGA
GGAGATATGAGGGACAATTGGAGAAGTGAATTATATAAATATAAAGTAGTAAAAATTGAACCATTAGGAG
TAGCACCCACCAAGGCAAAGAGAAGAGTGGTGCAGAGAGAAAAAAGAGCAGTGGGAATAGGAGCTTTGTT
CCTTGGGTTCTTGGGAGCAGCAGGAAGCACTATGGGCGCAGCGTCAATGACGCTGACGGTACAGGCCAGA
CAATTATTGTCTGGTATAGTGCAGCAGCAGAACAATTTGCTGAGGGCTATTGAGGCGCAACAGCATCTGT
TGCAACTCACAGTCTGGGGCATCAAGCAGCTCCAGGCAAGAATCCTGGCTGTGGAAAGATACCTAAAGGA
TCAACAGCTCCTGGGGATTTGGGGTTGCTCTGGAAAACTCATTTGCACCACTGCTGTGCCTTGGAATGCT
AGTTGGAGTAATAAATCTCTGGAACAGATTTGGAATCACACGACCTGGATGGAGTGGGACAGAGAAATTA
ACAATTACACAAGCTTAATACACTCCTTAATTGAAGAATCGCAAAACCAGCAAGAAAAGAATGAACAAGA
ATTATTGGAATTAGATAAATGGGCAAGTTTGTGGAATTGGTTTAACATAACAAATTGGCTGTGGTATATA
AAATTATTCATAATGATAGTAGGAGGCTTGGTAGGTTTAAGAATAGTTTTTGCTGTACTTTCTATAGTGA
ATAGAGTTAGGCAGGGATATTCACCATTATCGTTTCAGACCCACCTCCCAACCCCGAGGGGACCCGACAG
GCCCGAAGGAATAGAAGAAGAAGGTGGAGAGAGAGACAGAGACAGATCCATTCGATTAGTGAACGGATCT
CGACGGTATCGCCAAATGGCAGTATTCATCCACAATTTTAAAAGAAAAGGGGGGATTGGGGGGTACAGTG
CAGGGGAAAGAATAGTAGACATAATAGCAACAGACATACAAACTAAAGAATTACAAAAACAAATTACAAA
AATTCAAAATTTTCGGGTTTATTACAGGGACAGCAGAGATCCAGTTTGGATCGATAAGCTTGATATCGAA
TTCCTGCAGCCCCGATAAAATAAAAGATTTTATTTAGTCTCCAGAAAAAGGGGGGAATGAAAGACCCCAC
CTGTAGGTTTGGCAAGCTAGCTGCAGTAACGCCATTTTGCAAGGCATGGAAAAATACCAAACCAAGAATA
GAGAAGTTCAGATCAAGGGCGGGTACATGAAAATAGCTAACGTTGGGCCAAACAGGATATCTGCGGTGAG
CAGTTTCGGCCCCGGCCCGGGGCCAAGAACAGATGGTCACCGCAGTTTCGGCCCCGGCCCGAGGCCAAGA
ACAGATGGTCCCCAGATATGGCCCAACCCTCAGCAGTTTCTTAAGACCCATCAGATGTTTCCAGGCTCCC
CCAAGGACCTGAAATGACCCTGCGCCTTATTTGAATTAACCAATCAGCCTGCTTCTCGCTTCTGTTCGCG
CGCTTCTGCTTCCCGAGCTCTATAAAAGAGCTCACAACCCCTCACTCGGCGCGCCAGTCCTCCGACAGAC
TGAGTCGCCCGGGGGGGATCTGGAGCTCTCGAGAATTCTCATGCAGATCCCACAGGCGCCCTGGCCAGTC
GTCTGGGCGGTGCTACAACTGGGCTGGCGGCCAGGATGGTTCATGGACAAAGATTGCGAAATGAAACGTA
CCACCCTGGATAGCCCGCTGGGCAAACTGGAACTGAGCGGCTGCGAACAGGGCCTGCATGAAATTAAACT
GCTGGGTAAAGGCACCAGCGCGGCCGATGCGGTTGAAGTTCCGGCCCCGGCCGCCGTGCTGGGTGGTCCG
GAACCGCTGATGCAGGCGACCGCGTGGCTGAACGCGTATTTTCATCAGCCGGAAGCGATTGAAGAATTTC
CGGTTCCGGCGCTGCATCATCCGGTGTTTCAGCAGGAGAGCTTTACCCGTCAGGTGCTGTGGAAACTGCT
GAAAGTGGTTAAATTTGGCGAAGTGATTAGCTATCAGCAGCTGGCGGCCCTGGCGGGTAATCCGGCGGCC
ACCGCCGCCGTTAAAACCGCGCTGAGCGGTAACCCGGTGCCGATTCTGATTCCGTGCCATCGTGTGGTTA
GCTCTAGCGGTGCGGTTGGCGGTTATGAAGGTGGTCTGGCGGTGAAAGAGTGGCTGCTGGCCCATGAAGG
TCATCGTCTGGGTAAACCGGGTCTGGGAGGTAGCGGTAGCGGTAGCGGTGGAGGTGGAAGCAGCTTAGAC
TCCCCAGACAGGCCCTGGAACCCCCCCACCTTCTCCCCAGCCCTGCTCGTGGTGACCGAAGGGGACAACG
CCACCTTCACCTGCAGCTTCTCCAACACATCGGAGAGCTTCGTGCTAAACTGGTACCGCATGAGCCCCAG
CAACCAGACGGACAAGCTGGCCGCTTTCCCCGAGGACCGCAGCCAGCCCGGCCAGGACTGCCGCTTCCGT
GTCACACAACTGCCCAACGGGCGTGACTTCCACATGAGCGTGGTCAGGGCCCGGCGCAATGACAGCGGCA
CCTACCTCTGTGGGGCCATCTCCCTGGCCCCCAAGGCGCAGATCAAAGAGAGCCTGCGGGCAGAGCTCAG
GGTGACAGAGAGAAGGGCAGAAGTGCCCACAGCCCACCCCAGCCCCTCACCCAGGCCAGCCGGCCAGTTC
CAAACCCTGGTGGTTGGTGTCGTGGGCGGCCTGCTGGGCAGCCTGGTGCTGCTAGTCTGGGTCCTGGCCG
TCATCTGCTCCCGGGCCGCACGAGGGACAATAGGAGCCAGGCGCACCGGCCAGCCCCTGAAGGAGGACCC
CTCAGCCGTGCCTGTGTTCTCTGTGGACTATGGGGAGCTGGATTTCCAGTGGCGAGAGAAGACCCCGGAG
CCCCCCGTGCCCTGTGTCCCTGAGCAGACGGAGTATGCCACCATTGTCTTTCCTAGCGGAATGGGCACCT
CATCCCCCGCCCGCAGGGGCTCAGCCGACGGCCCTCGGAGTGCCCAGCCACTGAGGCCTGAGGATGGACA
CTGCTCTTGGCCCCTGTAAGCGACTCTAGAGTCGACCTGCAGGCATGCAAGCTTGATATCAAGCTTATCG
ATAATCAACCTCTGGATTACAAAATTTGTGAAAGATTGACTGGTATTCTTAACTATGTTGCTCCTTTTAC
GCTATGTGGATACGCTGCTTTAATGCCTTTGTATCATGCTATTGCTTCCCGTATGGCTTTCATTTTCTCC
TCCTTGTATAAATCCTGGTTGCTGTCTCTTTATGAGGAGTTGTGGCCCGTTGTCAGGCAACGTGGCGTGG
TGTGCACTGTGTTTGCTGACGCAACCCCCACTGGTTGGGGCATTGCCACCACCTGTCAGCTCCTTTCCGG
GACTTTCGCTTTCCCCCTCCCTATTGCCACGGCGGAACTCATCGCCGCCTGCCTTGCCCGCTGCTGGACA
GGGGCTCGGCTGTTGGGCACTGACAATTCCGTGGTGTTGTCGGGGAAATCATCGTCCTTTCCTTGGCTGC
TCGCCTGTGTTGCCACCTGGATTCTGCGCGGGACGTCCTTCTGCTACGTCCCTTCGGCCCTCAATCCAGC
GGACCTTCCTTCCCGCGGCCTGCTGCCGGCTCTGCGGCCTCTTCCGCGTCTTCGCCTTCGCCCTCAGACG
AGTCGGATCTCCCTTTGGGCCGCCTCCCCGCAT
